>Addgene plasmid #162496 | GFP(N-glyc)-Tac-TC | addgene full sequence | sequence record 323476 | Addgene NGS Result
TAGTTATTAATAGTAATCAATTACGGGGTCATTAGTTCATAGCCCATATATGGAGTTCCGCGTTACATAA
CTTACGGTAAATGGCCCGCCTGGCTGACCGCCCAACGACCCCCGCCCATTGACGTCAATAATGACGTATG
TTCCCATAGTAACGCCAATAGGGACTTTCCATTGACGTCAATGGGTGGAGTATTTACGGTAAACTGCCCA
CTTGGCAGTACATCAAGTGTATCATATGCCAAGTACGCCCCCTATTGACGTCAATGACGGTAAATGGCCC
GCCTGGCATTATGCCCAGTACATGACCTTATGGGACTTTCCTACTTGGCAGTACATCTACGTATTAGTCA
TCGCTATTACCATGGTGATGCGGTTTTGGCAGTACATCAATGGGCGTGGATAGCGGTTTGACTCACGGGG
ATTTCCAAGTCTCCACCCCATTGACGTCAATGGGAGTTTGTTTTGGCACCAAAATCAACGGGACTTTCCA
AAATGTCGTAACAACTCCGCCCCATTGACGCAAATGGGCGGTAGGCGTGTACGGTGGGAGGTCTATATAA
GCAGAGCTGGTTTAGTGAACCGTCAGATCCGCTAGCGCCACCATGGATTCATACCTGCTGATGTGGGGAC
TGCTCACGTTCATCATGGTGCCTGGCTGCCAGGCAACCGGTATGGTGAGCAAGGGCGAGGAGCTGTTCAC
CGGGGTGGTGCCCATCCTGGTCGAGCTGGACGGCGACGTAAACGGCCACAAGTTCAGCGTGTCCGGCGAG
GGCGAGGGCGATGCCACCTACGGCAAGCTGACCCTGAAGTTCATCTGCACCACCGGCAAGCTGCCCGTGC
CCTGGCCCACCCTCGTGACCACCCTGACCTACGGCGTGCAGTGCTTCAGCCGCTACCCCGACCACATGAA
GCAGCACGACTTCTTCAAGTCCGCCATGCCCGAAGGCTACGTCCAGGAGCGCACCATCTTCTTCAAGGAC
GACGGCAACTACAAGACCCGCGCCGAGGTGAAGTTCGAGGGCGACACCCTGGTGAACCGCATCGAGCTGA
AGGGCATCGACTTCAAGGAGAACGGCAGCATCCTGGGGCACAAGCTGGAGTACAACTACAACAGCCACAA
CGTCTATATCATGGCCGACAAGCAGAAGAACGGCATCAAGGTGAACTTCAAGATCCGCCACAACATCGAG
GACGGCAGCGTGCAGCTCGCCGACCACTACCAGCAGAACACCCCCATCGGCGACGGCCCCGTGCTGCTGC
CCGACAACCACTACCTGAGCACCCAGTCCGCCCTGAGCAAAGACCCCAACGAGAAGCGCGATCACATGGT
CCTGCTGGAGTTCGTGACCGCCGCCGGGATCACTCTCGGCATGGACGAGCTGTACAAGCTCGAGGTAGCA
GTGGCCGGCTGTGTTTTCCTGCTGATCAGCGTCCTCCTCCTGAGTGGGCTCACCTGGCAGCGGAGACAGA
GGAAGAGTAGAAGAACAATCTAGGAATTCTGCAGTCGACGGTACCGCGGGCCCGGGATCCACCGGATCTA
GATAACTGATCATAATCAGCCATACCACATTTGTAGAGGTTTTACTTGCTTTAAAAAACCTCCCACACCT
CCCCCTGAACCTGAAACATAAAATGAATGCAATTGTTGTTGTTAACTTGTTTATTGCAGCTTATAATGGT
TACAAATAAAGCAATAGCATCACAAATTTCACAAATAAAGCATTTTTTTCACTGCATTCTAGTTGTGGTT
TGTCCAAACTCATCAATGTATCTTAACGCGTAAATTGTAAGCGTTAATATTTTGTTAAAATTCGCGTTAA
ATTTTTGTTAAATCAGCTCATTTTTTAACCAATAGGCCGAAATCGGCAAAATCCCTTATAAATCAAAAGA
ATAGACCGAGATAGGGT
[37 nt withheld, positions 1908-1944]
AAAGAACGTGGACTCCAACGTCAAAGG
[49 nt withheld, positions 1972-2020]
T
[91 nt withheld, positions 2022-2112]
G
[124 nt withheld, positions 2114-2237]
CAGGTGGCACTTTTCGGGGAAATGTGCGCGGAACCCCTATTTGTTTATTTTTCTAAATACATTCAAATAT
GTATCCGCTCATGAGACAATAACCCTGATAAATGCTTCAATAATATTGAAAAAGGAAGAGTCCTGAGGCG
GAAAGAACCAGCTGTGGAATGTGTGTCAGTTAGGGTGTGGAAAGTCCCCAGGCTCCCCAGCAGGCAGAAG
TATGCAAAGCATGCATCTCAATTAGTCAGCAACCAGGTGTGGAAAGTCCCCAGGCTCCCCAGCAGGCAGA
AGTATGCAAAGCATGCATCTCAATTAGTCAGCAACCATAGTCCCGCCCCTAACTCCGCCCATCCCGCCCC
TAACTCCGCCCAGTTCCGCCCATTCTCCGCCCCATGGCTGACTAATTTTTTTTATTTATGCAGAGGCCGA
GGCCGCCTCGGCCTCTGAGCTATTCCAGAAGTAGTGAGGAGGCTTTTTTGGAGGCCTAGGCTTTTGCAAA
GATCGATCAAGAGACAGGATGAGGATCGTTTCGCATGATTGAACAAGATGGATTGCACGCAGGTTCTCCG
GCCGCTTGGGTGGAGAGGCTATTCGGCTATGACTGGGCACAACAGACAATCGGCTGCTCTGATGCCGCCG
TGTTCCGGCTGTCAGCGCAGGGGCGCCCGGTTCTTTTTGTCAAGACCGACCTGTCCGGTGCCCTGAATGA
ACTGCAAGACGAGGCAGCGCGGCTATCGTGGCTGGCCACGACGGGCGTTCCTTGCGCAGCTGTGCTCGAC
GTTGTCACTGAAGCGGGAAGGGACTGGCTGCTATTGGGCGAAGTGCCGGGGCAGGATCTCCTGTCATCTC
ACCTTGCTCCTGCCGAGAAAGTATCCATCATGGCTGATGCAATGCGGCGGCTGCATACGCTTGATCCGGC
TACCTGCCCATTCGACCACCAAGCGAAACATCGCATCGAGCGAGCACGTACTCGGATGGAAGCCGGTCTT
GTCGATCAGGATGATCTGGACGAAGAGCATCAGGGGCTCGCGCCAGCCGAACTGTTCGCCAGGCTCAAGG
CGAGCATGCCCGACGGCGAGGATCTCGTCGTGACCCATGGCGATGCCTGCTTGCCGAATATCATGGTGGA
AAATGGCCGCTTTTCTGGATTCATCGACTGTGGCCGGCTGGGTGTGGCGGACCGCTATCAGGACATAGCG
TTGGCTACCCGTGATATTGCTGAAGAGCTTGGCGGCGAATGGGCTGACCGCTTCCTCGTGCTTTACGGTA
TCGCCGCTCCCGATTCGCAGCGCATCGCCTTCTATCGCCTTCTTGACGAGTTCTTCTGAGCGGGACTCTG
GGGTTCGAAATGACCGACCAAGCGACGCCCAACCTGCCATCACGAGATTTCGATTCCACCGCCGCCTTCT
ATGAAAGGTTGGGCTTCGGAATCGTTTTCCGGGACGCCGGCTGGATGATCCTCCAGCGCGGGGATCTCAT
GCTGGAGTTCTTCGCCCACCCTAGGGGGAGGCTAACTGAAACACGGAAGGAGACAATACCGGAAGGAACC
CGCGCTATGACGGCAATAAAAAGACAGAATAAAACGCACGGTGTTGGGTCGTTTGTTCATAAACGCGGGG
TTCGGTCCCAGGGCTGGCACTCTGTCGATACCCCACCGAGACCCCATTGGGGCCAATACGCCCGCGTTTC
TTCCTTTTCCCCACCCCACCCCCCAAGTTCGGGTGAAGGCCCAGGGCTCGCAGCCAACGTCGGGGCGGCA
GGCCCTGCCATAGCCTCAGGTTACTCATATATACTTTAGATTGATTTAAAACTTCATTTTTAATTTAAAA
GGATCTAGGTGAAGATCCTTTTTGATAATCTCATGACCAAAATCCCTTAACGTGAGTTTTCGTTCCACTG
AGCGTCAGACCCCGTAGAAAAGATCAAAGGATCTTCTTGAGATCCTTTTTTTCTGCGCGTAATCTGCTGC
TTGCAAACAAAAAAACCACCGCTACCAGCGGTGGTTTGTTTGCCGGATCAAGAGCTACCAACTCTTTTTC
CGAAGGTAACTGGCTTCAGCAGAGCGCAGATACCAAATACTGTTCTTCTAGTGTAGCCGTAGTTAGGCCA
CCACTTCAAGAACTCTGTAGCACCGCCTACATACCTCGCTCTGCTAATCCTGTTACCAGTGGCTGCTGCC
AGTGGCGATAAGTCGTGTCTTACCGGGTTGGACTCAAGACGATAGTTACCGGATAAGGCGCAGCGGTCGG
GCTGAACGGGGGGTTCGTGCACACAGCCCAGCTTGGAGCGAACGACCTACACCGAACTGAGATACCTACA
GCGTGAGCTATGAGAAAGCGCCACGCTTCCCGAAGGGAGAAAGGCGGACAGGTATCCGGTAAGCGGCAGG
GTCGGAACAGGAGAGCGCACGAGGGAGCTTCCAGGGGGAAACGCCTGGTATCTTTATAGTCCTGTCGGGT
TTCGCCACCTCTGACTTGAGCGTCGATTTTTGTGATGCTCGTCAGGGGGGCGGAGCCTATGGAAAAACGC
CAGCAACGCGGCCTTTTTACGGTTCCTGGCCTTTTGCTGGCCTTTTGCTCACATGTTCTTTCCTGCGTTA
TCCCCTGATTCTGTGGATAACCGTATTACCGCCATGCAT
Features (pLannotate 1.2.2; 16 found; start..end, strand, type, name):
     61..364     +  enhancer       CMV enhancer: human cytomegalovirus immediate early enhancer
    365..568     +  promoter       CMV promoter: human cytomegalovirus (CMV) immediate early promoter
    603..665     +  CDS            IL2RA (fragment): IL2RA_HUMAN - Experimental evidence at protein level: Swiss-Prot protein existence level 1. Receptor for interleukin-2. The receptor is involved in the regulation of immune tolerance by controlling regulatory T cells (TREGs) activity. TREGs suppress the activation and expansion of autoreactive T-cells. From Homo sapiens (Human).
    672..1388    +  CDS            EGFP: the original enhanced GFP (Yang et al., 1996) mammalian codon-optimized
   1392..1490    +  CDS            IL2RA (fragment): IL2RA_HUMAN - Experimental evidence at protein level: Swiss-Prot protein existence level 1. Receptor for interleukin-2. The receptor is involved in the regulation of immune tolerance by controlling regulatory T cells (TREGs) activity. TREGs suppress the activation and expansion of autoreactive T-cells. From Homo sapiens (Human).
   1494..1530    +  misc_feature   MCS (fragment): multiple cloning site
   1547..1631    +  CDS            large T antigen (fragment): large T antigen from SV40 (simian virus 40)
   1654..1775    +  polyA_signal   SV40 poly(A) signal: SV40 polyadenylation signal
   1809..2237    -  rep_origin     f1 ori (sequence partly withheld): f1 bacteriophage origin of replication; arrow indicates direction of (+) strand synthesis
   2264..2368    +  promoter       AmpR promoter: bla
   2370..2727    +  promoter       SV40 promoter: SV40 enhancer and early promoter
   2762..3556    +  CDS            NeoR/KanR: aminoglycoside phosphotransferase from Tn5; aph(3')-II (or nptII); confers resistance to neomycin, kanamycin, and G418 (Geneticin®)
   3577..3729    +  CDS            ble (fragment): BLE_KLEPN - Experimental evidence at protein level: Swiss-Prot protein existence level 1. Binding protein with a strong affinity to the bleomycin family of antibiotics. Binds to CL990; an antimitotic-antibiotic compound. From Klebsiella pneumoniae.
   3788..3835    +  polyA_signal   HSV TK poly(A) signal: herpes simplex virus thymidine kinase polyadenylation signal (Cole and Stacy, 1985)
   3926..3942    -  polyA_signal   bGH poly(A) signal (fragment): bovine growth hormone polyadenylation signal
   4164..4752    +  rep_origin     ori: high-copy-number ColE1/pMB1/pBR322/pUC origin of replication
