[The description below was written by a language model from this plasmid's Addgene catalogue record and pLannotate feature annotations shown in this document.]
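Description:
GFP(N-glyc)-Tac-TC is a mammalian expression plasmid built on the Clontech pEGFP-C1 backbone, about 4.9 kb in total. It encodes a minimal type I membrane reporter derived from human Tac, the interleukin-2 receptor alpha subunit (IL2RA/CD25). Transcription is driven by the human CMV immediate-early enhancer and promoter and terminated by the SV40 polyadenylation signal. The open reading frame begins with a short IL2RA fragment corresponding to the Tac signal peptide, which was added to the backbone upstream of the fluorescent protein. EGFP follows, and then a roughly 96 bp IL2RA fragment encoding only the transmembrane domain and cytosolic tail, cloned between XhoI and EcoRI. The signal peptide directs the fusion into the secretory pathway, so GFP should end up on the luminal/extracellular side, anchored by the Tac transmembrane segment. According to the record, the GFP tag carries a single engineered N-glycosylation site, although the annotation does not give its position.

The plasmid is maintained at high copy in E. coli through a pUC-type ColE1 origin and is selected with kanamycin. The Tn5 NeoR/KanR gene sits behind tandem bacterial (bla) and SV40 early promoters and has an HSV TK polyadenylation signal, so it also allows G418 selection in mammalian cells. An f1 origin is present as well. The short ble, large T antigen and bGH poly(A) hits in the feature table are fragmentary matches and are unlikely to be functional elements. The associated study examined glycans as Golgi export signals in constitutive exocytic trafficking. In that context, the construct serves as a fluorescent secretory cargo for testing how one N-glycan on an otherwise minimal membrane protein affects its transport.
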