Addgene plasmid #162496: GFP(N-glyc)-Tac-TC
Purpose: Expresses partial length Tac (TMD and cytosolic tail) with GFP tag in the N-terminus in mammalian cells, and there is one N-glycosylation site in GFP tag.
Depositing lab: Lei Lu. Depositing organization: Nanyang Technological University. Publication: Glycans function as a Golgi export signal to promote the constitutive exocytic trafficking. Sun X, Tie HC, Chen B, Lu L. J Biol Chem. 2020 Aug 21. pii: RA120.014476. doi: 10.1074/jbc.RA120.014476. PubMed 32826314.
Backbone
  Vector backbone: pEGFP-C1
  Backbone manufacturer: Clontech
  Backbone size w/o insert (bp): 4770
  Total vector size (bp): 4866
  Modifications to backbone: The signal peptide of Tac was inserted before GFP tag
  Vector type: Mammalian Expression
Growth in bacteria
  Bacterial resistance: Kanamycin, 50 μg/mL
  Growth temperature: 37°C
  Growth strain: DH5alpha
  Copy number: High Copy
Gene/Insert
  Gene/Insert name: partial length Tac (TMD and cytosolic tail) (alt name: IL2 receptor alpha subunit)
  Species: H. sapiens (human)
  Insert size (bp): 96
  Mutation: Tac is in partial length with its TMD and cysotolic tail. The GFP tag has one N-glycosylation site.
  GenBank ID: NM_000417.3
  Entrez Gene: IL2RA (a.k.a. CD25, IDDM10, IL2R, IMD41, TCGFR, p55)
  Tag / fusion protein: GFP (N terminal on backbone)
  Cloning method: Restriction Enzyme; 5′ cloning site XhoI (not destroyed); 3′ cloning site EcoRI (not destroyed)
  Sequencing primers: 5′ EGFP-CF; 3′ SV40-PArev
Terms and licenses: Academic/Nonprofit Terms; Industry Terms: Not Available to Industry
How to cite: GFP(N-glyc)-Tac-TC was a gift from Lei Lu (Addgene plasmid # 162496 ; http://n2t.net/addgene:162496 ; RRID:Addgene_162496)
